Addgene plasmid #198240: pKE12-ISceI-fabp10a:loxP-BFP-loxP-Xla.Ctnnb1
Purpose: For I-SceI-mediated transgenesis in zebrafish; fabp10a promoter drives expression of activated β-catenin preceded by a blue fluorescent protein (BFP)-STOP cassette flanked by loxP sites
Depositing lab: Didier Stainier. Depositing organization: University of California, San Francisco (UCSF). Publication: Heterogeneous beta-catenin activation is sufficient to cause hepatocellular carcinoma in zebrafish. Kalasekar SM, Kotiyal S, Conley C, Phan C, Young A, Evason KJ. Biol Open. 2019 Oct 17;8(10):bio047829. doi: 10.1242/bio.047829. PubMed 31575545.
Backbone
  Vector backbone: Unknown
  Vector type: Zebrafish transgenesis
Growth in bacteria
  Bacterial resistance: Ampicillin, 100 μg/mL
  Growth temperature: 37°C
  Growth strain: DH5alpha
  Copy number: Unknown
Gene/Insert 1
  Gene/Insert name: Zebrafish fabp10a promoter:floxedBFP, Xenopus pt-beta-catenin coding sequence, polyA
  Species: X. laevis (frog)
  Insert size (bp): 5280
  Entrez Gene: fabp10a (a.k.a. L-FABP, Lb-FABP, Lfabp, Zf-FABP10, fabp10, z-L-BABP, zgc:103719, zgc:92741)
Gene/Insert 2
  Gene/Insert name: Zebrafish cryaa promoter:mcherry fluorescent protein coding sequence
  Species: D. rerio (zebrafish)
  Insert size (bp): 1516
  Entrez Gene: cryaa (a.k.a. wu:fc06h04, zgc:92036)
Resource information
  A portion of this plasmid was derived from a plasmid made by: The Xenopus pt-beta-catenin sequence is derived from pCS2-XE49 (Randall Moon lab). The remainder of the sequence is derived from the pHD157 and pHD142 plasmids (Didier Stainier and Daniel Hesselson).
Terms and licenses: Academic/Nonprofit Terms; Industry Terms: Not Available to Industry
How to cite: pKE12-ISceI-fabp10a:loxP-BFP-loxP-Xla.Ctnnb1 was a gift from Didier Stainier (Addgene plasmid # 198240 ; http://n2t.net/addgene:198240 ; RRID:Addgene_198240)
