[The description below was written by a language model from this plasmid's Addgene catalogue record and pLannotate feature annotations shown in this document.]
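Description:
pKE12-ISceI-fabp10a:loxP-BFP-loxP-Xla.Ctnnb1 is an 11.7 kb plasmid for I-SceI meganuclease-mediated transgenesis in zebrafish. The catalogue lists the backbone as unknown, but the annotated features (T7 and T3 promoters, lacZα and pBluescript MCS fragments, lac promoter/operator, f1 ori) suggest a pBluescript-type cloning vector. It is propagated in E. coli through a high-copy ColE1/pUC origin and selected with ampicillin via the β-lactamase gene. The I-SceI recognition sites implied by the name and purpose are not annotated in the feature table, and neither are the two zebrafish promoters, which presumably lie in the unannotated stretches upstream of their respective coding sequences.

The main cassette is a Cre-dependent switch. According to the record, the zebrafish fabp10a promoter, which is commonly used for hepatocyte-specific expression, drives a loxP-flanked unit. This unit consists of EBFP2 followed by SV40 small t intron and large T-derived sequence and an SV40 poly(A) signal, which together act as a STOP. Before recombination, expressing cells produce blue fluorescent protein and transcription terminates ahead of the downstream gene. Cre excises the floxed segment and places the Xenopus laevis ctnnb1 coding sequence, described as an activated "pt" β-catenin, under the fabp10a promoter, with its own SV40 poly(A) signal.

A second cassette in the opposite orientation carries the zebrafish cryaa (lens crystallin) promoter, mCherry and a bGH poly(A) signal. It gives a red lens marker for identifying transgenic carriers independently of the liver cassette. The associated publication indicates use in modelling hepatocellular carcinoma driven by heterogeneous β-catenin activation in zebrafish liver.
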