Features (pLannotate 1.2.2; 25 found; start..end, strand, type, name):
     26..44      +  promoter       T7 promoter: promoter for bacteriophage T7 RNA polymerase
   2952..2985    +  protein_bind   loxP: Cre-mediated recombination occurs in the 8-bp core sequence (GCATACAT). Cre recombinase
   3009..3728    +  CDS            EBFP2: enhanced blue variant of GFP (Ai et al., 2007) mammalian codon-optimized
   3736..3810    +  CDS            small t antigen (fragment): SV40 (simian virus 40) small t antigen
   3812..3877    +  intron         small t intron: SV40 (simian virus 40) small t antigen intron
   4007..4027    +  CDS            SV40 NLS: nuclear localization signal of SV40 (simian virus 40) large T antigen
   4346..4429    +  CDS            large T antigen (fragment): large T antigen from SV40 (simian virus 40)
   4452..4586    +  polyA_signal   SV40 poly(A) signal: SV40 polyadenylation signal
   4641..4674    +  protein_bind   loxP: Cre-mediated recombination occurs in the 8-bp core sequence (GCATACAT). Cre recombinase
   4724..7066    +  CDS            ctnnb1: CTNB1_XENLA - Experimental evidence at protein level: Swiss-Prot protein existence level 1. Key downstream component of the canonical Wnt signaling pathway. In the absence of Wnt, forms a complex with axin1, axin2, apc, csnk1a1 and gsk3b that promotes phosphorylation on N-terminal Ser and Thr residues and ubiquitination of ctnnb1 and its subsequent degradation by the proteasome. In the presence of Wnt ligand, ctnnb1 is not ubiquitinated and accumulates in the nucleus, where it acts as a coactivator for transcription factors of the TCF/LEF family, leading to activate Wnt responsive genes (By si
   7085..7168    +  CDS            large T antigen (fragment): large T antigen from SV40 (simian virus 40)
   7191..7312    +  polyA_signal   SV40 poly(A) signal: SV40 polyadenylation signal
   7314..7333    +  misc_feature   MCS (fragment): pBluescript multiple cloning site
   7451..7562    -  polyA_signal   bGH poly(A) signal: bovine growth hormone polyadenylation signal
   7589..8296    -  CDS            mCherry: mCherry is a basic (constitutively fluorescent) red fluorescent protein published in 2004, derived from Discosoma sp.. It is reported to be a very rapidly-maturing monomer with low acid sensitivity.
   8880..8898    -  promoter       T3 promoter: promoter for bacteriophage T3 RNA polymerase
   8929..9084    +  CDS            lacZα (fragment): LacZα fragment of β-galactosidase; lacZ fragment
   9115..9543    -  rep_origin     f1 ori (sequence partly withheld): f1 bacteriophage origin of replication; arrow indicates direction of (+) strand synthesis
   9570..9674    +  promoter       AmpR promoter: bla
   9675..10535   +  CDS            AmpR: β-lactamase; bla; confers resistance to ampicillin, carbenicillin, and related antibiotics
  10706..11294   +  rep_origin     ori: high-copy-number ColE1/pMB1/pBR322/pUC origin of replication
  11477..11569   +  CDS            lacI (fragment): lac repressor; lacI; The lac repressor binds to the lac operator to inhibit transcription in E. coli. This inhibition can be relieved by adding lactose or isopropyl-β-D-thiogalactopyranoside (IPTG).
  11582..11603   +  protein_bind   CAP binding site: CAP binding activates transcription in the presence of cAMP. E. coli catabolite activator protein
  11618..11648   +  promoter       lac promoter: promoter for the E. coli lac operon
  11652..11674   +  protein_bind   lac operator (fragment): The lac repressor binds to the lac operator to inhibit transcription in E. coli. This inhibition can be relieved by adding lactose or isopropyl-β-D-thiogalactopyranoside (IPTG). lac repressor encoded by lacI
>Addgene plasmid #198240 | pKE12-ISceI-fabp10a:loxP-BFP-loxP-Xla.Ctnnb1 | addgene full sequence | sequence record 393627 | Addgene NGS Result
TAGGGATAACAGGGTAATGCGCGCGTAATACGACTCACTATAGGGCGAATTGGAATTCCTGAGCATCAGA
ATGGGGAAGGAAGAGGATTTCAGTGACTTTGAACGAGGCATGGTTGTTGCTGCCAGATGGGCTGCTCTGA
GTATTTCAGAAACTGCTGATCTTCAGGGATTTTCACGCACAACCATCTCTAGGGTTTACAGAGAATGATC
TGAAAAGAGGAAATATCCAGTGAGCGGCAGTTCTGTGGGTGCAAATGCCTTGTTGATGCCAGAGATCAGA
GGAGAATGGCCAGACTGGTTCCAGCTGATAGAAAGGCAACAGTAACTCAAATAAGCACTCGTTACAACCG
AGCTCTGCAGAAGAGCATCTCTGAACACACAACACGTCCAACCTTGAGGCAGATGGGCTACAGCAGCAGA
AGACCACACCGGGTGCCGCTCCTGTCAGCTAAGAACAGGAAACTGAGGCTACAATTCACACAGACTCACC
AAAACTGGACAATATATTATTAGCCCCCCTTAGAATTTTTCATTTGATAATATTTTTCTTCTGGCGAAAG
CCTCATTTGTTTTATATATTATAGAATAAAATTAGTTTTTAATAGTTTTTATGCCATTTTAAGGTCAATA
TTATTAGCCCCTTTAAGCTATTTTTTTTCGATAGTCTACAGAACAAACCATCGGTATACAATGACTTGCC
TAATTACCCTAACCTGCCTAGTTACCCTAATTAACCTAGTTAAGCCTTTAAATGTCACTTTAAGCTGTAT
AGAAGTGTCTTGAAGAATATCTAGTCTAATATTATTGACTGTCATCATGGCAAAGATAAAATAAATCAGT
TATTAAAACTATTATGATTAGAAATGTGCTGAAACAATCTGCTCTCCGATAAACAGAAATTGAACAAAAT
AAACAGGGGGGCTAATAAATTTAAGGGGTTAAATAATTCTGATTGCAAAAAAAATGATGTCTGCAAAACT
GTTGCAAATAATTTATTTGTGTTGATTTTAAGCAAACAAATTAAATTTAATAAAATACAACTTAATCTGT
TTGTTTAAATTCAGCCCTAATAAATTGTTTACAGCCACTTAACGTAAAAAAATTGAGTAAATCCAAGGAA
TCATCTCTGAATAATTTTTTTCAGTGTATATATATATATATATATTCTTACAAAACAACTCATTTACTTT
AGTTTAATTTTCAGGGGCAAAAAACTAAAGTAATCGACGTTGCTTGAATAAAAAGTGTAATTAAGGGAAT
GAGGTAACATTTAACCATGTGTCAATGCAGTTTAAATATGCCAGTTAGTGGTATATGTTTAAATGGTAAG
CTATTCAAAACTTTAAACTAACTTAACCAGCCTTTTGTTGTCAGACTGAACAGACTTTCCATCTGCATTA
TTAGAGACTAATCTTTGGCTGGATGAATGATTCATCTGCTGATATTTCAGAATAGACAGATTGAGGCTGT
TTCTAATATGATTATGCAACCTGAGGGTGATTATTTGAAGCAAACTCCACAGACCAGCAGGTCATTGACC
GTCGTGTGTTCAAACAGAGCAGAAACATTTGCAAAACTGGTCTGACAGGAGAATCCAGTCCAGCACAACA
CATATGCTGAGCAAACTGAATCAATCCTGCAGGTCAACTCTCGTGCTTTAAGTTTATTAAGATTATTTTA
TTTATTTATTATTTTATTTATCTATTTATTTATTTAGTTGTTTATTTAGCAATTATTTGTTTATTTATTT
GTTTATTTATTCCTGCAGATCATGCCTTGTGCCTTTTTACATTTAATTTAATTTTTAATTTAATTTCCTT
TTATTTTTTTTTATTTTTTTATTTTATTTTATTTTACAGTCTGACAAATACTGAACTAAAAACCCTCAGA
TCATGTCTTATGCATTTCATTTTATTTTATTTCATTTTATATTATTAATTTTAATATTTTTATTTTACAG
TCTGACAAATACTGAATTAAAAACCATCAGATCATGTCTCATGCATTTAACTTAACTTTATTTAATTCAA
TTAAATTGTTTGTTTGTTTGTTTCCTTGCATTTGTTTGTTTGTTTTTTACAATCTGACATACTGGACCGA
AAAAACTCAGATCATGTCTTATGCATTTTATTTTATTTTATTTTTTATTTTATTGTCTATTTTATTTTAT
TTCATCTTATTTTATTTTACAGTCTGACATATGGACCAATAAATCTCTCAGATCATGTCTCATGCATTTA
ATTTAATTTTTTTATTTATTCATTTTTATTTATTTATTTTATTATTTATTTTATTTTAATATTTATTTTA
TTTTATTTTATTTTATTTTACAGTCTGACATACTGGACCAATAAATCTCTCAGATCATGTCTCATGCATT
TTACTTTTATTTTATTAGAATTAGAAAGATCAAAGGAACAACTTTTAAAATATTAATTCTGTATCAAAAT
CTCTTTTGATACATTTAATTGATTTAAAAAAGCAGTTCACCCAAGAAACATTTCCTCACAGTCGAATGGT
TGTAAACTTTTATGAATTACTTTCACAGAAAAAGATTTTTGGAAGAATATTGGAAAAAAAGCAGCCATTG
ACTTCCATAGTAACAACAAAAAATACTATGGAAGTCAATGGCTGTTTTTTCACCATTCGGTATCTTCATT
CTGGAGCAGAATTTTTTGGGTGATCTGTCCCTTTAAGTCGTCAAATCCTGGCGCAATATTCCACATGCAC
TGACGAGTCTTTATTTTTGGTCTGCTACTGCTGTGTGTGTGAGGGCATTTACCTCATCTTCTGCTGGAGT
TGATGAACGGTGGGTTGTTCAAACAGCAGCAGGTCATTGACTGAACTCCTCTCGATATAAAAGCTGCAGA
TCTGAAGCTGACCTTCACTTTGTGTTGAGCGGATCTAATTCGATCTAGAGGATCAGCTTGGGCTGCAGGT
CGAGGGACCTAATAACTTCGTATAGCATACATTATACGAAGTTATATTAAGGGTTCCGGATCCTCGAGAT
GGTGAGCAAGGGCGAGGAGCTGTTCACCGGGGTGGTGCCCATCCTGGTCGAGCTGGACGGCGACGTAAAC
GGCCACAAGTTCAGCGTGAGGGGCGAGGGCGAGGGCGATGCCACCAACGGCAAGCTGACCCTGAAGTTCA
TCTGCACCACCGGCAAGCTGCCCGTGCCCTGGCCCACCCTCGTGACCACCCTGAGCCACGGCGTGCAGTG
CTTCGCCCGCTACCCCGACCACATGAAGCAGCACGACTTCTTCAAGTCCGCCATGCCCGAAGGCTACGTC
CAGGAGCGCACCATCTTCTTCAAGGACGACGGCACCTACAAGACCCGCGCCGAGGTGAAGTTCGAGGGCG
ACACCCTGGTGAACCGCATCGAGCTGAAGGGCGTCGACTTCAAGGAGGACGGCAACATCCTGGGGCACAA
GCTGGAGTACAACTTCAACAGCCACAACATCTATATCATGGCCGTCAAGCAGAAGAACGGCATCAAGGTG
AACTTCAAGATCCGCCACAACGTGGAGGACGGCAGCGTGCAGCTCGCCGACCACTACCAGCAGAACACCC
CCATCGGCGACGGCCCCGTGCTGCTGCCCGACAGCCACTACCTGAGCACCCAGTCCGTGCTGAGCAAAGA
CCCCAACGAGAAGCGCGATCACATGGTCCTGCTGGAGTTCCGCACCGCCGCCGGGATCACTCTCGGCATG
GACGAGCTGTACAAGTAACTCGAGGGATCTTTGTGAAGGAACCTTACTTCTGTGGTGTGACATAATTGGA
CAAACTACCTACAGAGATTTAAAGCTCTAAGGTAAATATAAAATTTTTAAGTGTATAATGTGTTAAACTA
CTGATTCTAATTGTTTGTGTATTTTAGATTCCAACCTATGGAACTGATGAATGGGAGCAGTGGTGGAATG
CCTTTAATGAGGAAAACCTGTTTTGCTCAGAAGAAATGCCATCTAGTGATGATGAGGCTACTGCTGACTC
TCAACATTCTACTCCTCCAAAAAAGAAGAGAAAGGTAGAAGACCCCAAGGACTTTCCTTCAGAATTGCTA
AGTTTTTTGAGTCATGCTGTGTTTAGTAATAGAACTCTTGCTTGCTTTGCTATTTACACCACAAAGGAAA
AAGCTGCACTGCTATACAAGAAAATTATGGAAAAATATTCTGTAACCTTTATAAGTAGGCATAACAGTTA
TAATCATAACATACTGTTTTTTCTTACTCCACACAGGCATAGAGTGTCTGCTATTAATAACTATGCTCAA
AAATTGTGTACCTTTAGCTTTTTAATTTGTAAAGGGGTTAATAAGGAATATTTGATGTATAGTGCCTTGA
CTAGAGATCATAATCAGCCATACCACATTTGTAGAGGTTTTACTTGCTTTAAAAAACCTCCCACACCTCC
CCCTGAACCTGAAACATAAAATGAATGCAATTGTTGTTGTTAACTTGTTTATTGCAGCTTATAATGGTTA
CAAATAAAGCAATAGCATCACAAATTTCACAAATAAAGCATTTTTTTCACTGCATTCTAGTTGTGGTTTG
TCCAAACTCATCAATGTATCTTATCATGTCTGGATCTGACATGGTAAGTAAGCTTATCCCCGGAGCTTGG
GCTGCAGGTCGAGGGACCTAATAACTTCGTATAGCATACATTATACGAAGTTATATTAAGGGTTCCGGAT
CGATCCCCTCGACGGATCCACCGGTGGCCGGCCATGGCAACTCAAGCAGATCTAATGGAGCTGGACATGG
CCATGGAGCCAGACCGAAAAGCAGCAGTCAGTCACTGGCAGCAACAGTCTTACCTGGATGCTGGGATTCA
TGCTGGAGCAACCGCCACAGCACCAGCTTTGAGTGGCAAAGGAAACCCAGAGGATGAAGATGTGGATACC
AACCAAGTTTTGTATGAGTGGGAGCAGGGCTTCTCTCAGTCCTTCACTCAAGATCAAGTGGCTGATATTG
ATGGCCAGTACGCCATGACAAGAGCCCAGCGAGTTCGTGCTGCAATGTTTCCAGAAACCCTTGATGAAGG
CATGCAGATTCCATCCACACAATTTGACTCTGCACACCCAACAAATGTGCAACGTTTAGCAGAGCCTTCC
CAGATGCTCAAACACGCTGTGGTCAACTTGATCAATTACCAGGATGATGCTGAATTGGCCACTCGAGCAA
TCCCCGAGCTGACGAAACTGCTTAATGACGAGGACCAGGTTGTAGTTAACAAGGCTGCTGTAATGGTTCA
CCAGCTGTCAAAGAAGGAAGCCTCACGCCATGCTATAATGCGCTCACCACAGATGGTGTCTGCTATAGTT
CGTACAATGCAGAACACAAATGATGTAGAGACTGCACGATGCACTGCGGGAACACTTCACAACCTTTCTC
ACCATCGTGAAGGCTTGTTGGCCATATTTAAATCTGGAGGCATTCCTGCTCTAGTTAAAATGCTTGGCTC
ACCAGTTGACTCTGTACTATTCTATGCCATCACAACACTGCACAATCTACTTCTCCATCAAGAAGGAGCA
AAAATGGCTGTACGTCTGGCTGGTGGCTTGCAGAAAATGGTTGCCCTTCTCAATAAAACTAATGTCAAGT
TTTTGGCAATTACAACAGACTGTCTTCAAATATTGGCCTATGGAAATCAAGAAAGCAAGTTGATAATTCT
TGCAAGTGGGGGACCACAAGCGTTGGTAAATATCATGAGGACTTACAGTTATGAGAAACTTCTGTGGACC
ACAAGTCGGGTGCTTAAGGTGCTATCCGTGTGCTCTAGCAACAAGCCTGCTATAGTTGAAGCTGGTGGAA
TGCAAGCTTTAGGACTCCATCTCACAGACTCAAGCCAACGTTTGGTTCAGAATTGTCTTTGGACACTAAG
AAACCTTTCAGATGCAGCAACTAAACAGGAGGGAATGGAAGGTCTTCTTGGAACCCTGGTTCAGCTTCTT
GGATCAGATGACATTAATGTTGTAACTTGTGCAGCTGGTATATTGTCCAACCTCACCTGCAACAACTACA
AAAACAAAATGATGGTTTGTCAAGTTGGAGGCATTGAAGCACTTGTTCGCACAGTTCTACGTGCTGGGGA
TAGAGAAGACATTACTGAACCTGCAATTTGTGCTCTGCGTCACCTTACCAGCAGGCACCAGGAAGCAGAG
ATGGCTCAAAATGCAGTACGTCTCCATTATGGACTTCCAGTGGTGATGAAACTCTTGCACCCGCCTTCAC
ACTGGCCTTTGATAAAGGCTACTGTTGGCTTGATCCGCAATCTTGCCCTTTGTCCCGCCAATCATGCTCC
ACTGCGTGAACAGGGTGCCATTCCCCGACTTGTTCAGTTGCTTGTTCGTGCACACCAGGACACGCAGAGG
CGCACTTCAATGGGTGGAACACAACAGCAGTTTGTGGAGGGTGTCCGCATGGAGGAGATTGTTGAAGGCT
GCACAGGTGCTCTTCACATTTTGGCTCGTGACATCCACAACCGAATTGTAATCAGAGGTCTTAACACCAT
TCCATTATTTGTGCAGTTGCTGTACTCTCCTATTGAAAATATCCAAAGAGTGGCAGCAGGTGTGCTGTGT
GAGCTGGCGCAAGACAAAGAGGCTGCTGAAGCTATTGAAGCTGAAGGTGCAACTGCTCCTCTTACTGAGC
TGCTTCACTCTAGAAATGAAGGTGTCGCAACTTATGCAGCTGCTGTTCTGTTCCGTATGTCTGAGGACAA
ACCCCAGGACTACAAGAAGCGTCTGTCAGTTGAGTTGACCAGCTCTCTCTTCAGGACCGAGCCAATGCCA
TGGAATGAGGCTGCAGACCTTGGTCTTGATATTGGTGCCCAAGGCGAACCTCTTGGCTACAGACAGGATG
ATTCAAGCTACCGATCTTTCCATGCTGCTGGCTATGGTCAGGATGCAATGGGTATGGACTCCATGATGGA
TCATGACATGGGAGGTCACCACCCAGGGGCAGACTATCCAGTTGATGGACTTCCTGATTTGAGTCATGCC
CAAGATCTTATGGATGGACTACCTCCAGGTGATAGCAACCAACTGGCCTGGTTTGACACTGACTTGTAAG
CGGCCGCGACTCTAGATCATAATCAGCCATACCACATTTGTAGAGGTTTTACTTGCTTTAAAAAACCTCC
CACACCTCCCCCTGAACCTGAAACATAAAATGAATGCAATTGTTGTTGTTAACTTGTTTATTGCAGCTTA
TAATGGTTACAAATAAAGCAATAGCATCACAAATTTCACAAATAAAGCATTTTTTTCACTGCATTCTAGT
TGTGGTTTGTCCAAACTCATCAATGTATCTTAATCGAGGGGGGGCCCGGTACCCACCGCGGTGGCGGCGA
TCTCTCCCCAGCATGCCTGCTATTGTCTTCCCAATCCTCCCCCTTGCTGTCCTGCCCCAACCCACCCCCC
AGAATAGAATGACACCTACTCAGACAATGCGATGCAATTTCCTCATTTTATTAGGAAAGGACAGTGGGAG
TGGCACCTTCCAGGGTCAAGGAAGGCACGGGGGAGGGGCAAACAACAGATGGCTGGCAACTAGAAGGCAC
AGTCGAGGCTGATCAGCGGGCCGCTTTACTTGTACAGCTCGTCCATGCCGCCGGTGGAGTGGCGGCCCTC
GGCGCGTTCGTACTGTTCCACGATGGTGTAGTCCTCGTTGTGGGAGGTGATGTCCAACTTGATGTTGACG
TTGTAGGCGCCGGGCAGCTGCACGGGCTTCTTGGCCTTGTAGGTGGTCTTGACCTCAGCGTCGTAGTGGC
CGCCGTCCTTCAGCTTCAGCCTCTGCTTGATCTCGCCCTTCAGGGCGCCGTCCTCGGGGTACATCCGCTC
GGAGGAGGCCTCCCAGCCCATGGTCTTCTTCTGCATTACGGGGCCGTCGGAGGGGAAGTTGGTGCCGCGC
AGCTTCACCTTGTAGATGAACTCGCCGTCCTGCAGGGAGGAGTCCTGGGTCACGGTCACCACGCCGCCGT
CCTCGAAGTTCATCACGCGCTCCCACTTGAAGCCCTCGGGGAAGGACAGCTTCAAGTAGTCGGGGATGTC
GGCGGGGTGCTTCACGTAGGCCTTGGAGCCGTACATGAACTGAGGGGACAGGATGTCCCAGGCGAAGGGC
AGGGGGCCACCCTTGGTCACCTTCAGCTTGGCGGTCTGGGTGCCCTCGTAGGGGCGGCCCTCGCCCTCGC
CCTCGATCTCGAACTCGTGGCCGTTCACGGAGCCCTCCATGTGCACCTTGAAGCGCATGAACTCCTTGAT
GATGGCCATGTTATCCTCCTCGCCCTTGCTCACCATGTTGTCAGACCTGGTAACTCCTTACTGTAACTTA
TTGCACCTGATGAACAAAAGATGTGAACTGAACGCAAGTAGGAGGCTAATAGAGGCTAGTACAGTACAAA
GATCCCCAAATGATGTGTGCCGGCCTTAGTGGAGGCAGACCCCTGGTTATATACCTGTGCTGCAGAAAGA
GGGGCTTACAAATGGATCTCTCTGGAATGGCATTATCTCATGGTGGGAACAGTGTTGTCAGCAGAATCAG
CGGGGTGGACTCTGACCTGAGAATGACAGTCTAGCACTGAATGGCTCAGACAATACTCTTGTGGCCAACT
ATCACCGGAAAATAAGTGCCTGCCAAAACAAACCAGACCAGATGAAGCTACATGGCTGTAGAACGTCAGT
ATTTAATGTGTTGTGGCCACTTGGTTCACCAGATTTAAGAGCTAATTTTTTTAAATATCACAGATAATCA
ATCGCTTTTTTTTTTTCTTGACTGAAAAGCTTAGACTGGAAAATTCTTTGAAAAAGTTTGCACTACAGAA
AATAAATACATAACATCCTGCACTGAATGCACACTATTAATGGTACCCAGCTTTTGTTCCCTTTAGTGAG
GGTTAATTGCGCGCTAGGGATAACAGGGTAATACGCGCTCACTGGCCGTCGTTTTACAACGTCGTGACTG
GGAAAACCCTGGCGTTACCCAACTTAATCGCCTTGCAGCACATCCCCCTTTCGCCAGCTGGCGTAATAGC
GAAGAGGCCCGCACCGATCGCCCTTCCCAACAGTTGCGCAGCCTGAATGGCGAATGGAAATTGTAAGCGT
TAATATTTTGTTAAAATTCGCGTTAAATTTTTGTTAAATCAGCTCATTTTTTAACCAATAGGCCGAAATC
GGCAAAATCCCTTATAAATCAAAAGAATAGACCGAGATAGGGT
[37 nt withheld, positions 9214-9250]
AAAGAACGTGGACTCCAACGTCAAAGG
[49 nt withheld, positions 9278-9326]
T
[91 nt withheld, positions 9328-9418]
G
[124 nt withheld, positions 9420-9543]
CAGGTGGCACTTTTCGGGGAAATGTGCGCGGAACCCCTATTTGTTTATTTTTCTAAATACATTCAAATAT
GTATCCGCTCATGAGACAATAACCCTGATAAATGCTTCAATAATATTGAAAAAGGAAGAGTATGAGTATT
CAACATTTCCGTGTCGCCCTTATTCCCTTTTTTGCGGCATTTTGCCTTCCTGTTTTTGCTCACCCAGAAA
CGCTGGTGAAAGTAAAAGATGCTGAAGATCAGTTGGGTGCACGAGTGGGTTACATCGAACTGGATCTCAA
CAGCGGTAAGATCCTTGAGAGTTTTCGCCCCGAAGAACGTTTTCCAATGATGAGCACTTTTAAAGTTCTG
CTATGTGGCGCGGTATTATCCCGTATTGACGCCGGGCAAGAGCAACTCGGTCGCCGCATACACTATTCTC
AGAATGACTTGGTTGAGTACTCACCAGTCACAGAAAAGCATCTTACGGATGGCATGACAGTAAGAGAATT
ATGCAGTGCTGCCATAACCATGAGTGATAACACTGCGGCCAACTTACTTCTGACAACGATCGGAGGACCG
AAGGAGCTAACCGCTTTTTTGCACAACATGGGGGATCATGTAACTCGCCTTGATCGTTGGGAACCGGAGC
TGAATGAAGCCATACCAAACGACGAGCGTGACACCACGATGCCTGTAGCAATGGCAACAACGTTGCGCAA
ACTATTAACTGGCGAACTACTTACTCTAGCTTCCCGGCAACAATTAATAGACTGGATGGAGGCGGATAAA
GTTGCAGGACCACTTCTGCGCTCGGCCCTTCCGGCTGGCTGGTTTATTGCTGATAAATCTGGAGCCGGTG
AGCGTGGGTCTCGCGGTATCATTGCAGCACTGGGGCCAGATGGTAAGCCCTCCCGTATCGTAGTTATCTA
CACGACGGGGAGTCAGGCAACTATGGATGAACGAAATAGACAGATCGCTGAGATAGGTGCCTCACTGATT
AAGCATTGGTAACTGTCAGACCAAGTTTACTCATATATACTTTAGATTGATTTAAAACTTCATTTTTAAT
TTAAAAGGATCTAGGTGAAGATCCTTTTTGATAATCTCATGACCAAAATCCCTTAACGTGAGTTTTCGTT
CCACTGAGCGTCAGACCCCGTAGAAAAGATCAAAGGATCTTCTTGAGATCCTTTTTTTCTGCGCGTAATC
TGCTGCTTGCAAACAAAAAAACCACCGCTACCAGCGGTGGTTTGTTTGCCGGATCAAGAGCTACCAACTC
TTTTTCCGAAGGTAACTGGCTTCAGCAGAGCGCAGATACCAAATACTGTTCTTCTAGTGTAGCCGTAGTT
AGGCCACCACTTCAAGAACTCTGTAGCACCGCCTACATACCTCGCTCTGCTAATCCTGTTACCAGTGGCT
GCTGCCAGTGGCGATAAGTCGTGTCTTACCGGGTTGGACTCAAGACGATAGTTACCGGATAAGGCGCAGC
GGTCGGGCTGAACGGGGGGTTCGTGCACACAGCCCAGCTTGGAGCGAACGACCTACACCGAACTGAGATA
CCTACAGCGTGAGCTATGAGAAAGCGCCACGCTTCCCGAAGGGAGAAAGGCGGACAGGTATCCGGTAAGC
GGCAGGGTCGGAACAGGAGAGCGCACGAGGGAGCTTCCAGGGGGAAACGCCTGGTATCTTTATAGTCCTG
TCGGGTTTCGCCACCTCTGACTTGAGCGTCGATTTTTGTGATGCTCGTCAGGGGGGCGGAGCCTATGGAA
AAACGCCAGCAACGCGGCCTTTTTACGGTTCCTGGCCTTTTGCTGGCCTTTTGCTCACATGTTCTTTCCT
GCGTTATCCCCTGATTCTGTGGATAACCGTATTACCGCCTTTGAGTGAGCTGATACCGCTCGCCGCAGCC
GAACGACCGAGCGCAGCGAGTCAGTGAGCGAGGAAGCGGAAGAGCGCCCAATACGCAAACCGCCTCTCCC
CGCGCGTTGGCCGATTCATTAATGCAGCTGGCACGACAGGTTTCCCGACTGGAAAGCGGGCAGTGAGCGC
AACGCAATTAATGTGAGTTAGCTCACTCATTAGGCACCCCAGGCTTTACACTTTATGCTTCCGGCTCGTA
TGTTGTGTGGAATTGTGAGCGGATAACAATTTCACACAGGAAACAGCTATGACCATGATTACGCCAAGCG
CGT
